>Addgene plasmid #71417 | pHBV-S2-Luc | depositor full sequence | sequence record 128515 | pHBV-S2-Luc sequence 5011 bps
GGTACCGAGCTCTTACGCGTGCTAGCCCGGGCTCGAGAACAAGGACACCTGGCCAGACGCCAACAAGGTA
GGAGCTGGAGCATTCGGGCTGGGTTTCACCCCACCGCACGGAGGCCTTTTGGGGTGGAGCCCTCAGGCTC
AGGGCATACTACAAACTTTGCCAGCAAATCCGCCTCCTGCCTCCACCAATCGCCAGTCAGGAAGGCAGCC
TACCCCGCTGTCTCCACCTTTGAGAAACAAGCTTGGGTGGTGGCATTCCGGTACTGTTGGTAAAGCCACC
ATGGAAGACGCCAAAAACATAAAGAAAGGCCCGGCGCCATTCTATCCGCTGGAAGATGGAACCGCTGGAG
AGCAACTGCATAAGGCTATGAAGAGATACGCCCTGGTTCCTGGAACAATTGCTTTTACAGATGCACATAT
CGAGGTGGACATCACTTACGCTGAGTACTTCGAAATGTCCGTTCGGTTGGCAGAAGCTATGAAACGATAT
GGGCTGAATACAAATCACAGAATCGTCGTATGCAGTGAAAACTCTCTTCAATTCTTTATGCCGGTGTTGG
GCGCGTTATTTATCGGAGTTGCAGTTGCGCCCGCGAACGACATTTATAATGAACGTGAATTGCTCAACAG
TATGGGCATTTCGCAGCCTACCGTGGTGTTCGTTTCCAAAAAGGGGTTGCAAAAAATTTTGAACGTGCAA
AAAAAGCTCCCAATCATCCAAAAAATTATTATCATGGATTCTAAAACGGATTACCAGGGATTTCAGTCGA
TGTACACGTTCGTCACATCTCATCTACCTCCCGGTTTTAATGAATACGATTTTGTGCCAGAGTCCTTCGA
TAGGGACAAGACAATTGCACTGATCATGAACTCCTCTGGATCTACTGGTCTGCCTAAAGGTGTCGCTCTG
CCTCATAGAACTGCCTGCGTGAGATTCTCGCATGCCAGAGATCCTATTTTTGGCAATCAAATCATTCCGG
ATACTGCGATTTTAAGTGTTGTTCCATTCCATCACGGTTTTGGAATGTTTACTACACTCGGATATTTGAT
ATGTGGATTTCGAGTCGTCTTAATGTATAGATTTGAAGAAGAGCTGTTTCTGAGGAGCCTTCAGGATTAC
AAGATTCAAAGTGCGCTGCTGGTGCCAACCCTATTCTCCTTCTTCGCCAAAAGCACTCTGATTGACAAAT
ACGATTTATCTAATTTACACGAAATTGCTTCTGGTGGCGCTCCCCTCTCTAAGGAAGTCGGGGAAGCGGT
TGCCAAGAGGTTCCATCTGCCAGGTATCAGGCAAGGATATGGGCTCACTGAGACTACATCAGCTATTCTG
ATTACACCCGAGGGGGATGATAAACCGGGCGCGGTCGGTAAAGTTGTTCCATTTTTTGAAGCGAAGGTTG
TGGATCTGGATACCGGGAAAACGCTGGGCGTTAATCAAAGAGGCGAACTGTGTGTGAGAGGTCCTATGAT
TATGTCCGGTTATGTAAACAATCCGGAAGCGACCAACGCCTTGATTGACAAGGATGGATGGCTACATTCT
GGAGACATAGCTTACTGGGACGAAGACGAACACTTCTTCATCGTTGACCGCCTGAAGTCTCTGATTAAGT
ACAAAGGCTATCAGGTGGCTCCCGCTGAATTGGAATCCATCTTGCTCCAACACCCCAACATCTTCGACGC
AGGTGTCGCAGGTCTTCCCGACGATGACGCCGGTGAACTTCCCGCCGCCGTTGTTGTTTTGGAGCACGGA
AAGACGATGACGGAAAAAGAGATCGTGGATTACGTCGCCAGTCAAGTAACAACCGCGAAAAAGTTGCGCG
GAGGAGTTGTGTTTGTGGACGAAGTACCGAAAGGTCTTACCGGAAAACTCGACGCAAGAAAAATCAGAGA
GATCCTCATAAAGGCCAAGAAGGGCGGAAAGATCGCCGTGTAATTCTAGAGTCGGGGCGGCCGGCCGCTT
CGAGCAGACATGATAAGATACATTGATGAGTTTGGACAAACCACAACTAGAATGCAGTGAAAAAAATGCT
TTATTTGTGAAATTTGTGATGCTATTGCTTTATTTGTAACCATTATAAGCTGCAATAAACAAGTTAACAA
CAACAATTGCATTCATTTTATGTTTCAGGTTCAGGGGGAGGTGTGGGAGGTTTTTTAAAGCAAGTAAAAC
CTCTACAAATGTGGTAAAATCGATAAGGATCCGTCGACCGATGCCCTTGAGAGCCTTCAACCCAGTCAGC
TCCTTCCGGTGGGCGCGGGGCATGACTATCGTCGCCGCACTTATGACTGTCTTCTTTATCATGCAACTCG
TAGGACAGGTGCCGGCAGCGCTCTTCCGCTTCCTCGCTCACTGACTCGCTGCGCTCGGTCGTTCGGCTGC
GGCGAGCGGTATCAGCTCACTCAAAGGCGGTAATACGGTTATCCACAGAATCAGGGGATAACGCAGGAAA
GAACATGTGAGCAAAAGGCCAGCAAAAGGCCAGGAACCGTAAAAAGGCCGCGTTGCTGGCGTTTTTCCAT
AGGCTCCGCCCCCCTGACGAGCATCACAAAAATCGACGCTCAAGTCAGAGGTGGCGAAACCCGACAGGAC
TATAAAGATACCAGGCGTTTCCCCCTGGAAGCTCCCTCGTGCGCTCTCCTGTTCCGACCCTGCCGCTTAC
CGGATACCTGTCCGCCTTTCTCCCTTCGGGAAGCGTGGCGCTTTCTCATAGCTCACGCTGTAGGTATCTC
AGTTCGGTGTAGGTCGTTCGCTCCAAGCTGGGCTGTGTGCACGAACCCCCCGTTCAGCCCGACCGCTGCG
CCTTATCCGGTAACTATCGTCTTGAGTCCAACCCGGTAAGACACGACTTATCGCCACTGGCAGCAGCCAC
TGGTAACAGGATTAGCAGAGCGAGGTATGTAGGCGGTGCTACAGAGTTCTTGAAGTGGTGGCCTAACTAC
GGCTACACTAGAAGAACAGTATTTGGTATCTGCGCTCTGCTGAAGCCAGTTACCTTCGGAAAAAGAGTTG
GTAGCTCTTGATCCGGCAAACAAACCACCGCTGGTAGCGGTGGTTTTTTTGTTTGCAAGCAGCAGATTAC
GCGCAGAAAAAAAGGATCTCAAGAAGATCCTTTGATCTTTTCTACGGGGTCTGACGCTCAGTGGAACGAA
AACTCACGTTAAGGGATTTTGGTCATGAGATTATCAAAAAGGATCTTCACCTAGATCCTTTTAAATTAAA
AATGAAGTTTTAAATCAATCTAAAGTATATATGAGTAAACTTGGTCTGACAGTTACCAATGCTTAATCAG
TGAGGCACCTATCTCAGCGATCTGTCTATTTCGTTCATCCATAGTTGCCTGACTCCCCGTCGTGTAGATA
ACTACGATACGGGAGGGCTTACCATCTGGCCCCAGTGCTGCAATGATACCGCGAGACCCACGCTCACCGG
CTCCAGATTTATCAGCAATAAACCAGCCAGCCGGAAGGGCCGAGCGCAGAAGTGGTCCTGCAACTTTATC
CGCCTCCATCCAGTCTATTAATTGTTGCCGGGAAGCTAGAGTAAGTAGTTCGCCAGTTAATAGTTTGCGC
AACGTTGTTGCCATTGCTACAGGCATCGTGGTGTCACGCTCGTCGTTTGGTATGGCTTCATTCAGCTCCG
GTTCCCAACGATCAAGGCGAGTTACATGATCCCCCATGTTGTGCAAAAAAGCGGTTAGCTCCTTCGGTCC
TCCGATCGTTGTCAGAAGTAAGTTGGCCGCAGTGTTATCACTCATGGTTATGGCAGCACTGCATAATTCT
CTTACTGTCATGCCATCCGTAAGATGCTTTTCTGTGACTGGTGAGTACTCAACCAAGTCATTCTGAGAAT
AGTGTATGCGGCGACCGAGTTGCTCTTGCCCGGCGTCAATACGGGATAATACCGCGCCACATAGCAGAAC
TTTAAAAGTGCTCATCATTGGAAAACGTTCTTCGGGGCGAAAACTCTCAAGGATCTTACCGCTGTTGAGA
TCCAGTTCGATGTAACCCACTCGTGCACCCAACTGATCTTCAGCATCTTTTACTTTCACCAGCGTTTCTG
GGTGAGCAAAAACAGGAAGGCAAAATGCCGCAAAAAAGGGAATAAGGGCGACACGGAAATGTTGAATACT
CATACTCTTCCTTTTTCAATATTATTGAAGCATTTATCAGGGTTATTGTCTCATGAGCGGATACATATTT
GAATGTATTTAGAAAAATAAACAAATAGGGGTTCCGCGCACATTTCCCCGAAAAGTGCCACCTG
[124 nt withheld, positions 4265-4388]
C
[91 nt withheld, positions 4390-4480]
A
[49 nt withheld, positions 4482-4530]
CCTTTGACGTTGGAGTCCACGTTCTTT
[37 nt withheld, positions 4558-4594]
ACCCTATCTCGGTCTATTCTTTTGATTTATAAGGGATTTTGCCGATTTCGGCCTATTGGTTAAAAAATGA
GCTGATTTAACAAAAATTTAACGCGAATTTTAACAAAATATTAACGCTTACAATTTGCCATTCGCCATTC
AGGCTGCGCAACTGTTGGGAAGGGCGATCGGTGCGGGCCTCTTCGCTATTACGCCAGCCCAAGCTACCAT
GATAAGTAAGTAATATTAAGGTACGGGAGGTACTTGGAGCGGCCGCAATAAAATATCTTTATTTTCATTA
CATCTGTGTGTTGGTTTTTTGTGTGAATCGATAGTACTAACATACGCTCTCCATCAAAACAAAACGAAAC
AAAACAAACTAGCAAAATAGGCTGTCCCCAGTGCAAGTGCAGGTGCCAGAACATTTCTCTATCGATA
Features (pLannotate 1.2.2; 12 found; start..end, strand, type, name):
     38..295     +  CDS            S (fragment): HBSAG_HBVD3 - Experimental evidence at protein level: Swiss-Prot protein existence level 1. The middle envelope protein plays an important role in the budding of the virion. It is involved in the induction of budding in a nucleocapsid independent way. In this process the majority of envelope proteins bud to form subviral lipoprotein particles of 22 nm of diameter that do not contain a nucleocapsid. From Hepatitis B virus genotype D subtype ayw (isolate France/Tiollais/1979) (HBV-D).
    281..1933    +  CDS            luciferase: firefly luciferase; luc+; enhanced luc+ version of the luciferase gene
   1974..2095    -  polyA_signal   SV40 poly(A) signal: SV40 polyadenylation signal
   2118..2186    -  CDS            large T antigen (fragment): large T antigen from SV40 (simian virus 40)
   2202..2334    +  CDS            TcR (fragment): tetracycline efflux protein; tet; confers resistance to tetracycline
   2514..3102    -  rep_origin     ori: high-copy-number ColE1/pMB1/pBR322/pUC origin of replication
   3273..4133    -  CDS            AmpR: β-lactamase; bla; confers resistance to ampicillin, carbenicillin, and related antibiotics
   4134..4238    -  promoter       AmpR promoter: bla
   4265..4693    +  rep_origin     f1 ori (sequence partly withheld): f1 bacteriophage origin of replication; arrow indicates direction of (+) strand synthesis
   4725..4792    -  CDS            lacZα (fragment): LacZα fragment of β-galactosidase; lacZ fragment
   4851..4899    +  polyA_signal   poly(A) signal: synthetic polyadenylation signal
   4913..5004    +  misc_feature   pause site: RNA polymerase II transcriptional pause signal from the human α2 globin gene
