[The description below was written by a language model from this plasmid's Addgene catalogue record and pLannotate feature annotations shown in this document.]
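Description:
pHBV-S2-Luc is a promoter-reporter plasmid built on the promoterless pGL3-Basic backbone, intended for transient transfection into mammalian cells and readout by luciferase assay. A fragment of hepatitis B virus carrying the S2 promoter was inserted between the XhoI and HindIII sites of the multiple cloning site, directly upstream of the firefly luc+ coding sequence. The feature annotation places this viral segment at roughly 260 bp and identifies it as matching part of the envelope (S) open reading frame of a genotype D, subtype ayw isolate. This is expected, since HBV promoters are embedded within the virus's overlapping coding regions. In the viral genome this promoter drives transcripts for the middle and small surface proteins. Here no envelope protein is meant to be produced, and the fragment serves only as the regulatory element controlling luciferase.

Downstream of luciferase sits the SV40 late polyadenylation signal, annotated alongside a residual scrap of large T antigen sequence. Upstream of the cloning site, a synthetic poly(A) signal and the human α2-globin transcriptional pause site suppress read-through from the backbone, so luminescence reflects activity of the inserted promoter. The plasmid replicates in E. coli from a high-copy ColE1/pUC-type origin and is selected with ampicillin through the bla gene and its promoter. An f1 origin allows single-stranded DNA production. The short TcR and lacZα fragments are non-functional backbone remnants. The depositor's full sequence is 5,011 bp, consistent with the catalogued total of about 5 kb.

The stated purpose is measuring HBV S2 promoter activity, and the associated study concerned restriction of HBV replication at the transcriptional level by the host DEAD-box helicase DDX3.
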