Addgene plasmid #71417: pHBV-S2-Luc
Purpose: To see HBV S2 promoter activity for luciferase assay
Depositing lab: Wang-Shick Ryu. Depositing organization: Yonsei University. Publication: DDX3 DEAD-box RNA helicase is a host factor that restricts hepatitis B virus replication at the transcriptional level. Ko C, Lee S, Windisch MP, Ryu WS. J Virol. 2014 Dec;88(23):13689-98. doi: 10.1128/JVI.02035-14. Epub 2014 Sep 17. PubMed 25231298.
Backbone
  Vector backbone: pGL3-Basic
  Backbone manufacturer: Promega
  Backbone size w/o insert (bp): 3100
  Total vector size (bp): 5000
  Vector type: Mammalian Expression, Luciferase
Growth in bacteria
  Bacterial resistance: Ampicillin, 100 μg/mL
  Growth temperature: 37°C
  Growth strain: DH5alpha
  Copy number: Unknown
Gene/Insert
  Gene/Insert name: HBV S2 promoter driving luciferase expression
  Species: hepatitis B virus
  Promoter: HBV S2
  Cloning method: Restriction Enzyme; 5′ cloning site XhoI (unknown if destroyed); 3′ cloning site HindIII (unknown if destroyed)
  Sequencing primers: 5′ RVprimer3; 3′ LucNRev
Terms and licenses: Academic/Nonprofit Terms; Industry Terms: Not Available to Industry
How to cite: pHBV-S2-Luc was a gift from Wang-Shick Ryu (Addgene plasmid # 71417 ; http://n2t.net/addgene:71417 ; RRID:Addgene_71417)
