>Addgene plasmid #71417 | pHBV-S2-Luc | addgene partial sequence | sequence record 132553 | RVprimer3 5'-CTAGCAAAATAGGCTGTCCC-3'
TTTCTCTATCGATAGGTACCGAGCTCTTACGCGTGCTAGCCCGGGCTCGAGAACAAGGACACCTGGCCAG
ACGCCAACAAGGTAGGAGCTGGAGCATTCGGGCTGGGTTTCACCCCACCGCACGGAGGCCTTTTGGGGTG
GAGCCCTCAGGCTCAGGGCATACTACAAACTTTGCCAGCAAATCCGCCTCCTGCCTCCACCAATCGCCAG
TCAGGAAGGCAGCCTACCCCGCTGTCTCCACCTTTGAGAAACAAGCTTGGGTGGTGGCATTCCGGTACTG
TTGGTAAAGCCACCATGGAAGACGCCAAAAACATAAAGAAAGGCCCGGCGCCATTCTATCCGCTGGAAGA
TGGAACCGCTGGAGAGCAACTGCATAAGGCTATGAAGAGATACGCCCTGGTTCCTGGAACAATTGCTTTT
ACAGATGCACATATCGAGGTGGACATCACTTACGCTGAGTACTTCGAAATGTCCGTTCGGTTGGCAGAAG
CTATGAAACGATATGGGCTGAATACAAATCACAGAATCGTCGTATGCAGTGAAAACTCTCTTCAATTCTT
TATGCCGGTGTTGGGCGCGTTATTTATCGGAGTTGCAGTTGCGCCCGCGAACGACATTTATAATGAACGT
GAATTGCTCAACAGTATGGGCATTTCGCAGCCTACCGTGGTGTTCGTTTCCAAAAAGGGGTTGCAAAAAA
TTTTGAACGTGCAAAAAAAGCTCCCAATCATCCAAAAAATTATTATCATGGATTCTAAAACGGATTACCA
GGGATTTCAGTCGATGTACACGTTCGTCACATCTCATCTACCTCCCGGTTTTAATGAATACGATTTTGTG
CCAGAGTCCTTCGATAGGGACAAGACAATTGCACTGATCATGAACTCCTCTGGATCTACTGGTCTGCCTA
AAGGTGTCGCTCTGCC
