>Addgene plasmid #71417 | pHBV-S2-Luc | addgene partial sequence | sequence record 132557 | LucNRev 5'-CCTTATGCAGTTGCTCTCC-3'
ATGGCGCCGGGCCTTTCTTTATGTTTTTGGCGTCTTCCATGGTGGCTTTACCAACAGTACCGGAATGCCA
CCACCCAAGCTTGTTTCTCAAAGGTGGAGACAGCGGGGTAGGCTGCCTTCCTGACTGGCGATTGGTGGAG
GCAGGAGGCGGATTTGCTGGCAAAGTTTGTAGTATGCCCTGAGCCTGAGGGCTCCACCCCAAAAGGCCTC
CGTGCGGTGGGGTGAAACCCAGCCCGAATGCTCCAGCTCCTACCTTGTTGGCGTCTGGCCAGGTGTCCTT
GTTCTCGAGCCCGGGCTAGCACGCGTAAGAGCTCGGTACCTATCGATAGAGAAATGTTCTGGCACCTGCA
CTTGCACTGGGGACAGCCTATTTTGCTAGTTTGTTTTGTTTCGTTTTGTTTTGATGGAGAGCGTATGTTA
GTACTATCGATTCACACAAAAAACCAACACACAGATGTAATGAAAATAAAGATATTTTATTGCGGCCGCT
CCAAGTACCTCCCGTACCTTAATATTACTTACTTATCATGGTAGCTTGGGCTGGCGTAATAGCGAAGAGG
CCCGCACCGATCGCCCTTCCCAACAGTTGCGCAGCCTGAATGGCGAATGGCAAATTGTAAGCGTTAATAT
TTTGTTAAAATTCGCGTTAAATTTTTGTTAAATCAGCTCATTTTTTAACCAATAGGCCGAAATCGGCAAA
ATCCCTTATAAATCAAAAGAATAGACCGAGATAGGGT
[37 nt withheld, positions 738-774]
AAAGAACGTGGACTCCAACGTCAAAGG
[49 nt withheld, positions 802-850]
T
[53 nt withheld, positions 852-904]
